Addgene plasmid #164495: Sticky-169a-16X
Purpose: (Empty Backbone) DNA fragment production for nucleosome preparation
Depositing lab: Curt Davey. Depositing organization: Nanyang Technological University (NTU). Publication: Engineering nucleosomes for generating diverse chromatin assemblies. Adhireksan Z, Sharma D, Lee PL, Bao Q, Padavattan S, Shum WK, Davey GE, Davey CA. Nucleic Acids Res. 2021 Feb 15. pii: 6137298. doi: 10.1093/nar/gkab070. PubMed 33590100.
Backbone
  Vector backbone: pUC19
  Backbone manufacturer: Genscript
  Backbone size (bp): 2710
  Modifications to backbone: Cloned into the BamHI and HindIII sites of the pUC19 vector
  Vector type: Bacterial vector for DNA production
Growth in bacteria
  Bacterial resistance: Ampicillin, 100 μg/mL
  Growth temperature: 37°C
  Growth strain: DH5alpha
  Copy number: High Copy
Gene/Insert
  Cloning method: Restriction Enzyme
  Sequencing primers: 5′ M13 fwd; 3′ M13 rev
Terms and licenses: Academic/Nonprofit Terms; Industry Terms: Not Available to Industry
Depositor comments: Please cite the following article in any publications where this construct is utilized: doi: 10.1093/nar/gkab070 Z. Adhireksan, D. Sharma, P.L. Lee, Q. Bao, S. Padavattan, W.K. Shum, G.E. Davey & C.A. Davey. (2021). Engineering Nucleosomes for Generating Diverse Chromatin Assemblies. Nucleic Acids Res.
How to cite: Sticky-169a-16X was a gift from Curt Davey (Addgene plasmid # 164495 ; http://n2t.net/addgene:164495 ; RRID:Addgene_164495)
