[The description below was written by a language model from this plasmid's Addgene catalogue record and pLannotate feature annotations shown in this document.]
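Description:
Sticky-169a-16X is a pUC19-based bacterial plasmid intended for bulk production of a defined DNA fragment used in nucleosome preparation. It is catalogued as an empty backbone because it encodes no expressed gene; its payload is DNA that is itself the product. The plasmid is propagated in E. coli at high copy number from the ColE1/pUC-type origin and is selected with ampicillin through the β-lactamase gene (AmpR) driven by its own bla promoter.

The insert was placed by restriction cloning between the BamHI and HindIII sites of the pUC19 polylinker, and can be read with M13 forward and reverse primers. The full sequence record is 5,706 nt against a stated backbone of 2,710 bp, leaving about 3 kb of insert. The automated annotation recognises only backbone elements: the lac promoter, lac operator and CAP binding site, fragments of lacZα and of the multiple cloning site that reflect disruption of the polylinker, and short matches to lacI, rop and bom that are typical residual pUC/pBR322-derived sequence. The large stretch spanning the numbering origin of the circular sequence is left unannotated, and this presumably corresponds to the insert.

The record does not describe the insert's composition explicitly. The name suggests sixteen tandem copies of a roughly 169 bp nucleosome-positioning fragment designed to yield cohesive ("sticky") ends on excision, which would fit the size difference, but this is an inference from the name rather than a stated fact. The associated publication concerns engineering nucleosomes to build diverse chromatin assemblies, consistent with excising the fragment for reconstitution with histones.
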