Features (pLannotate 1.2.2; 11 found; start..end, strand, type, name):
    956..972     -  protein_bind   lac operator: The lac repressor binds to the lac operator to inhibit transcription in E. coli. This inhibition can be relieved by adding lactose or isopropyl-β-D-thiogalactopyranoside (IPTG). lac repressor encoded by lacI
    980..1010    -  promoter       lac promoter: promoter for the E. coli lac operon
   1025..1046    -  protein_bind   CAP binding site: CAP binding activates transcription in the presence of cAMP. E. coli catabolite activator protein
   1059..1151    -  CDS            lacI (fragment): lac repressor; lacI; The lac repressor binds to the lac operator to inhibit transcription in E. coli. This inhibition can be relieved by adding lactose or isopropyl-β-D-thiogalactopyranoside (IPTG).
   1334..1922    -  rep_origin     ori: high-copy-number ColE1/pMB1/pBR322/pUC origin of replication
   2093..2953    -  CDS            AmpR: β-lactamase; bla; confers resistance to ampicillin, carbenicillin, and related antibiotics
   2954..3058    -  promoter       AmpR promoter: bla
   3153..3188    +  CDS            rop (fragment): Rop protein, which maintains plasmids at low copy number; rop
   3290..3389    +  misc_feature   bom (fragment): basis of mobility region from pBR322
   3395..3552    -  CDS            lacZα (fragment): LacZα fragment of β-galactosidase; lacZ fragment
   3549..3576    +  misc_feature   MCS (fragment): pUC18/19 multiple cloning site
>Addgene plasmid #164495 | Sticky-169a-16X | addgene full sequence | sequence record 331039 | Addgene NGS Result
AATTGGTCGTAGACAGCTCTAGCACCGCTTAAACGCACGTACGGAATCAGATCCTGCAGCTTTTTTTTTT
CACAATCCCGGTGCCGAGGCCGCTCAATTGGTCGTAGACAGCTCTAGCACCGCTTAAACGCACGTACGGA
TTCAGATCCTGCAGCTTTTTTTTTTCACAATCCCGGTGCCGAGGCCGCTCAATTGGTCGTAGACAGCTCT
AGCACCGCTTAAACGCACGTACGGAATCAGATCCTGCAGCTTTTTTTTTTCACAATCCCGGTGCCGAGGC
CGCTCAATTGGTCGTAGACAGCTCTAGCACCGCTTAAACGCACGTACGGATTCAGATCCTGCAGCTTTTT
TTTTTCACAATCCCGGTGCCGAGGCCGCTCAATTGGTCGTAGACAGCTCTAGCACCGCTTAAACGCACGT
ACGGAATCAGATCCTGCAGCTTTTTTTTTTCACAATCCCGGTGCCGAGGCCGCTCAATTGGTCGTAGACA
GCTCTAGCACCGCTTAAACGCACGTACGGATTCAGATCCTGCAGCTTTTTTTTTTCACAATCCCGGTGCC
GAGGCCGCTCAATTGGTCGTAGACAGCTCTAGCACCGCTTAAACGCACGTACGGAATCAGATCCTGCAGC
TTTTTTTTTTCACAATCCCGGTGCCGAGGCCGCTCAATTGGTCGTAGACAGCTCTAGCACCGCTTAAACG
CACGTACGGATTCAGATCCTGCAGCTTTTTTTTTTCACAATCCCGGTGCCGAGGCCGCTCAATTGGTCGT
AGACAGCTCTAGCACCGCTTAAACGCACGTACGGAATCAGATCCTGCAGCTTTTTTTTTTCACAATCCCG
GTGCCGAGGCCGCTCAATTGGTCGTAGACAGCTCTAGCACCGCTTAAACGCACGTACGGATTCAGATCTG
CAGAAGCTTGGCGTAATCATGGTCATAGCTGTTTCCTGTGTGAAATTGTTATCCGCTCACAATTCCACAC
AACATACGAGCCGGAAGCATAAAGTGTAAAGCCTGGGGTGCCTAATGAGTGAGCTAACTCACATTAATTG
CGTTGCGCTCACTGCCCGCTTTCCAGTCGGGAAACCTGTCGTGCCAGCTGCATTAATGAATCGGCCAACG
CGCGGGGAGAGGCGGTTTGCGTATTGGGCGCTCTTCCGCTTCCTCGCTCACTGACTCGCTGCGCTCGGTC
GTTCGGCTGCGGCGAGCGGTATCAGCTCACTCAAAGGCGGTAATACGGTTATCCACAGAATCAGGGGATA
ACGCAGGAAAGAACATGTGAGCAAAAGGCCAGCAAAAGGCCAGGAACCGTAAAAAGGCCGCGTTGCTGGC
GTTTTTCCATAGGCTCCGCCCCCCTGACGAGCATCACAAAAATCGACGCTCAAGTCAGAGGTGGCGAAAC
CCGACAGGACTATAAAGATACCAGGCGTTTCCCCCTGGAAGCTCCCTCGTGCGCTCTCCTGTTCCGACCC
TGCCGCTTACCGGATACCTGTCCGCCTTTCTCCCTTCGGGAAGCGTGGCGCTTTCTCATAGCTCACGCTG
TAGGTATCTCAGTTCGGTGTAGGTCGTTCGCTCCAAGCTGGGCTGTGTGCACGAACCCCCCGTTCAGCCC
GACCGCTGCGCCTTATCCGGTAACTATCGTCTTGAGTCCAACCCGGTAAGACACGACTTATCGCCACTGG
CAGCAGCCACTGGTAACAGGATTAGCAGAGCGAGGTATGTAGGCGGTGCTACAGAGTTCTTGAAGTGGTG
GCCTAACTACGGCTACACTAGAAGAACAGTATTTGGTATCTGCGCTCTGCTGAAGCCAGTTACCTTCGGA
AAAAGAGTTGGTAGCTCTTGATCCGGCAAACAAACCACCGCTGGTAGCGGTGGTTTTTTTGTTTGCAAGC
AGCAGATTACGCGCAGAAAAAAAGGATCTCAAGAAGATCCTTTGATCTTTTCTACGGGGTCTGACGCTCA
GTGGAACGAAAACTCACGTTAAGGGATTTTGGTCATGAGATTATCAAAAAGGATCTTCACCTAGATCCTT
TTAAATTAAAAATGAAGTTTTAAATCAATCTAAAGTATATATGAGTAAACTTGGTCTGACAGTTACCAAT
GCTTAATCAGTGAGGCACCTATCTCAGCGATCTGTCTATTTCGTTCATCCATAGTTGCCTGACTCCCCGT
CGTGTAGATAACTACGATACGGGAGGGCTTACCATCTGGCCCCAGTGCTGCAATGATACCGCGAGACCCA
CGCTCACCGGCTCCAGATTTATCAGCAATAAACCAGCCAGCCGGAAGGGCCGAGCGCAGAAGTGGTCCTG
CAACTTTATCCGCCTCCATCCAGTCTATTAATTGTTGCCGGGAAGCTAGAGTAAGTAGTTCGCCAGTTAA
TAGTTTGCGCAACGTTGTTGCCATTGCTACAGGCATCGTGGTGTCACGCTCGTCGTTTGGTATGGCTTCA
TTCAGCTCCGGTTCCCAACGATCAAGGCGAGTTACATGATCCCCCATGTTGTGCAAAAAAGCGGTTAGCT
CCTTCGGTCCTCCGATCGTTGTCAGAAGTAAGTTGGCCGCAGTGTTATCACTCATGGTTATGGCAGCACT
GCATAATTCTCTTACTGTCATGCCATCCGTAAGATGCTTTTCTGTGACTGGTGAGTACTCAACCAAGTCA
TTCTGAGAATAGTGTATGCGGCGACCGAGTTGCTCTTGCCCGGCGTCAATACGGGATAATACCGCGCCAC
ATAGCAGAACTTTAAAAGTGCTCATCATTGGAAAACGTTCTTCGGGGCGAAAACTCTCAAGGATCTTACC
GCTGTTGAGATCCAGTTCGATGTAACCCACTCGTGCACCCAACTGATCTTCAGCATCTTTTACTTTCACC
AGCGTTTCTGGGTGAGCAAAAACAGGAAGGCAAAATGCCGCAAAAAAGGGAATAAGGGCGACACGGAAAT
GTTGAATACTCATACTCTTCCTTTTTCAATATTATTGAAGCATTTATCAGGGTTATTGTCTCATGAGCGG
ATACATATTTGAATGTATTTAGAAAAATAAACAAATAGGGGTTCCGCGCACATTTCCCCGAAAAGTGCCA
CCTGACGTCTAAGAAACCATTATTATCATGACATTAACCTATAAAAATAGGCGTATCACGAGGCCCTTTC
GTCTCGCGCGTTTCGGTGATGACGGTGAAAACCTCTGACACATGCAGCTCCCGGAGACGGTCACAGCTTG
TCTGTAAGCGGATGCCGGGAGCAGACAAGCCCGTCAGGGCGCGTCAGCGGGTGTTGGCGGGTGTCGGGGC
TGGCTTAACTATGCGGCATCAGAGCAGATTGTACTGAGAGTGCACCATATGCGGTGTGAAATACCGCACA
GATGCGTAAGGAGAAAATACCGCATCAGGCGCCATTCGCCATTCAGGCTGCGCAACTGTTGGGAAGGGCG
ATCGGTGCGGGCCTCTTCGCTATTACGCCAGCTGGCGAAAGGGGGATGTGCTGCAAGGCGATTAAGTTGG
GTAACGCCAGGGTTTTCCCAGTCACGACGTTGTAAAACGACGGCCAGTGAATTCGAGCTCGGTACCCGGG
GATCCTGCAGCTTTTTTTTTTCACAATCCCGGTGCCGAGGCCGCTCAATTGGTCGTAGACAGCTCTAGCA
CCGCTTAAACGCACGTACGGAATCAGATCCTGCAGCTTTTTTTTTTCACAATCCCGGTGCCGAGGCCGCT
CAATTGGTCGTAGACAGCTCTAGCACCGCTTAAACGCACGTACGGATTCAGATCCTGCAGCTTTTTTTTT
TCACAATCCCGGTGCCGAGGCCGCTCAATTGGTCGTAGACAGCTCTAGCACCGCTTAAACGCACGTACGG
AATCAGATCCTGCAGCTTTTTTTTTTCACAATCCCGGTGCCGAGGCCGCTCAATTGGTCGTAGACAGCTC
TAGCACCGCTTAAACGCACGTACGGATTCAGATCCTGCAGCTTTTTTTTTTCACAATCCCGGTGCCGAGG
CCGCTCAATTGGTCGTAGACAGCTCTAGCACCGCTTAAACGCACGTACGGAATCAGATCCTGCAGCTTTT
TTTTTTCACAATCCCGGTGCCGAGGCCGCTCAATTGGTCGTAGACAGCTCTAGCACCGCTTAAACGCACG
TACGGATTCAGATCCTGCAGCTTTTTTTTTTCACAATCCCGGTGCCGAGGCCGCTCAATTGGTCGTAGAC
AGCTCTAGCACCGCTTAAACGCACGTACGGAATCAGATCCTGCAGCTTTTTTTTTTCACAATCCCGGTGC
CGAGGCCGCTCAATTGGTCGTAGACAGCTCTAGCACCGCTTAAACGCACGTACGGATTCAGATCCTGCAG
CTTTTTTTTTTCACAATCCCGGTGCCGAGGCCGCTCAATTGGTCGTAGACAGCTCTAGCACCGCTTAAAC
GCACGTACGGAATCAGATCCTGCAGCTTTTTTTTTTCACAATCCCGGTGCCGAGGCCGCTCAATTGGTCG
TAGACAGCTCTAGCACCGCTTAAACGCACGTACGGATTCAGATCCTGCAGCTTTTTTTTTTCACAATCCC
GGTGCCGAGGCCGCTCAATTGGTCGTAGACAGCTCTAGCACCGCTTAAACGCACGTACGGAATCAGATCC
TGCAGCTTTTTTTTTTCACAATCCCGGTGCCGAGGCCGCTCAATTGGTCGTAGACAGCTCTAGCACCGCT
TAAACGCACGTACGGATTCAGATCCTGCAGCTTTTTTTTTTCACAATCCCGGTGCCGAGGCCGCTCAATT
GGTCGTAGACAGCTCTAGCACCGCTTAAACGCACGTACGGAATCAGATCCTGCAGCTTTTTTTTTTCACA
ATCCCGGTGCCGAGGCCGCTCAATTGGTCGTAGACAGCTCTAGCACCGCTTAAACGCACGTACGGATTCA
GATCCTGCAGCTTTTTTTTTTCACAATCCCGGTGCCGAGGCCGCTCAATTGGTCGTAGACAGCTCTAGCA
CCGCTTAAACGCACGTACGGAATCAGATCCTGCAGCTTTTTTTTTTCACAATCCCGGTGCCGAGGCCGCT
CAATTGGTCGTAGACAGCTCTAGCACCGCTTAAACGCACGTACGGATTCAGATCCTGCAGCTTTTTTTTT
TCACAATCCCGGTGCCGAGGCCGCTCAATTGGTCGTAGACAGCTCTAGCACCGCTTAAACGCACGTACGG
AATCAGATCCTGCAGCTTTTTTTTTTCACAATCCCGGTGCCGAGGCCGCTCAATTGGTCGTAGACAGCTC
TAGCACCGCTTAAACGCACGTACGGATTCAGATCCTGCAGCTTTTTTTTTTCACAATCCCGGTGCCGAGG
CCGCTCAATTGGTCGTAGACAGCTCTAGCACCGCTTAAACGCACGTACGGAATCAGATCCTGCAGCTTTT
TTTTTTCACAATCCCGGTGCCGAGGCCGCTCAATTGGTCGTAGACAGCTCTAGCACCGCTTAAACGCACG
TACGGATTCAGATCCTGCAGCTTTTTTTTTTCACAATCCCGGTGCCGAGGCCGCTCAATTGGTCGTAGAC
AGCTCTAGCACCGCTTAAACGCACGTACGGAATCAGATCCTGCAGCTTTTTTTTTTCACAATCCCGGTGC
CGAGGCCGCTCAATTGGTCGTAGACAGCTCTAGCACCGCTTAAACGCACGTACGGATTCAGATCCTGCAG
CTTTTTTTTTTCACAATCCCGGTGCCGAGGCCGCTC
