>Addgene plasmid #164495 | Sticky-169a-16X | depositor partial sequence | sequence record 319327 | 169a is cloned into BamHI and HindIII sites of pUC19 vector as 16 repeats (each repeat containg 2 half-sites)
GGATCCTGCAGCTTTTTTTTTTCACAATCCCGGTGCCGAGGCCGCTCAATTGGTCGTAGACAGCTCTAGC
ACCGCTTAAACGCACGTACGGAATCAGATCCTGCAGCTTTTTTTTTTCACAATCCCGGTGCCGAGGCCGC
TCAATTGGTCGTAGACAGCTCTAGCACCGCTTAAACGCACGTACGGATTCAGATCCTGCAGCTTTTTTTT
TTCACAATCCCGGTGCCGAGGCCGCTCAATTGGTCGTAGACAGCTCTAGCACCGCTTAAACGCACGTACG
GAATCAGATCCTGCAGCTTTTTTTTTTCACAATCCCGGTGCCGAGGCCGCTCAATTGGTCGTAGACAGCT
CTAGCACCGCTTAAACGCACGTACGGATTCAGATCCTGCAGCTTTTTTTTTTCACAATCCCGGTGCCGAG
GCCGCTCAATTGGTCGTAGACAGCTCTAGCACCGCTTAAACGCACGTACGGAATCAGATCCTGCAGCTTT
TTTTTTTCACAATCCCGGTGCCGAGGCCGCTCAATTGGTCGTAGACAGCTCTAGCACCGCTTAAACGCAC
GTACGGATTCAGATCCTGCAGCTTTTTTTTTTCACAATCCCGGTGCCGAGGCCGCTCAATTGGTCGTAGA
CAGCTCTAGCACCGCTTAAACGCACGTACGGAATCAGATCCTGCAGCTTTTTTTTTTCACAATCCCGGTG
CCGAGGCCGCTCAATTGGTCGTAGACAGCTCTAGCACCGCTTAAACGCACGTACGGATTCAGATCCTGCA
GCTTTTTTTTTTCACAATCCCGGTGCCGAGGCCGCTCAATTGGTCGTAGACAGCTCTAGCACCGCTTAAA
CGCACGTACGGAATCAGATCCTGCAGCTTTTTTTTTTCACAATCCCGGTGCCGAGGCCGCTCAATTGGTC
GTAGACAGCTCTAGCACCGCTTAAACGCACGTACGGATTCAGATCCTGCAGCTTTTTTTTTTCACAATCC
CGGTGCCGAGGCCGCTCAATTGGTCGTAGACAGCTCTAGCACCGCTTAAACGCACGTACGGAATCAGATC
CTGCAGCTTTTTTTTTTCACAATCCCGGTGCCGAGGCCGCTCAATTGGTCGTAGACAGCTCTAGCACCGC
TTAAACGCACGTACGGATTCAGATCCTGCAGCTTTTTTTTTTCACAATCCCGGTGCCGAGGCCGCTCAAT
TGGTCGTAGACAGCTCTAGCACCGCTTAAACGCACGTACGGAATCAGATCCTGCAGCTTTTTTTTTTCAC
AATCCCGGTGCCGAGGCCGCTCAATTGGTCGTAGACAGCTCTAGCACCGCTTAAACGCACGTACGGATTC
AGATCCTGCAGCTTTTTTTTTTCACAATCCCGGTGCCGAGGCCGCTCAATTGGTCGTAGACAGCTCTAGC
ACCGCTTAAACGCACGTACGGAATCAGATCCTGCAGCTTTTTTTTTTCACAATCCCGGTGCCGAGGCCGC
TCAATTGGTCGTAGACAGCTCTAGCACCGCTTAAACGCACGTACGGATTCAGATCCTGCAGCTTTTTTTT
TTCACAATCCCGGTGCCGAGGCCGCTCAATTGGTCGTAGACAGCTCTAGCACCGCTTAAACGCACGTACG
GAATCAGATCCTGCAGCTTTTTTTTTTCACAATCCCGGTGCCGAGGCCGCTCAATTGGTCGTAGACAGCT
CTAGCACCGCTTAAACGCACGTACGGATTCAGATCCTGCAGCTTTTTTTTTTCACAATCCCGGTGCCGAG
GCCGCTCAATTGGTCGTAGACAGCTCTAGCACCGCTTAAACGCACGTACGGAATCAGATCCTGCAGCTTT
TTTTTTTCACAATCCCGGTGCCGAGGCCGCTCAATTGGTCGTAGACAGCTCTAGCACCGCTTAAACGCAC
GTACGGATTCAGATCCTGCAGCTTTTTTTTTTCACAATCCCGGTGCCGAGGCCGCTCAATTGGTCGTAGA
CAGCTCTAGCACCGCTTAAACGCACGTACGGAATCAGATCCTGCAGCTTTTTTTTTTCACAATCCCGGTG
CCGAGGCCGCTCAATTGGTCGTAGACAGCTCTAGCACCGCTTAAACGCACGTACGGATTCAGATCCTGCA
GCTTTTTTTTTTCACAATCCCGGTGCCGAGGCCGCTCAATTGGTCGTAGACAGCTCTAGCACCGCTTAAA
CGCACGTACGGAATCAGATCCTGCAGCTTTTTTTTTTCACAATCCCGGTGCCGAGGCCGCTCAATTGGTC
GTAGACAGCTCTAGCACCGCTTAAACGCACGTACGGATTCAGATCCTGCAGCTTTTTTTTTTCACAATCC
CGGTGCCGAGGCCGCTCAATTGGTCGTAGACAGCTCTAGCACCGCTTAAACGCACGTACGGAATCAGATC
CTGCAGCTTTTTTTTTTCACAATCCCGGTGCCGAGGCCGCTCAATTGGTCGTAGACAGCTCTAGCACCGC
TTAAACGCACGTACGGATTCAGATCCTGCAGCTTTTTTTTTTCACAATCCCGGTGCCGAGGCCGCTCAAT
TGGTCGTAGACAGCTCTAGCACCGCTTAAACGCACGTACGGAATCAGATCCTGCAGCTTTTTTTTTTCAC
AATCCCGGTGCCGAGGCCGCTCAATTGGTCGTAGACAGCTCTAGCACCGCTTAAACGCACGTACGGATTC
AGATCCTGCAGCTTTTTTTTTTCACAATCCCGGTGCCGAGGCCGCTCAATTGGTCGTAGACAGCTCTAGC
ACCGCTTAAACGCACGTACGGAATCAGATCCTGCAGCTTTTTTTTTTCACAATCCCGGTGCCGAGGCCGC
TCAATTGGTCGTAGACAGCTCTAGCACCGCTTAAACGCACGTACGGATTCAGATCCTGCAGCTTTTTTTT
TTCACAATCCCGGTGCCGAGGCCGCTCAATTGGTCGTAGACAGCTCTAGCACCGCTTAAACGCACGTACG
GAATCAGATCCTGCAGCTTTTTTTTTTCACAATCCCGGTGCCGAGGCCGCTCAATTGGTCGTAGACAGCT
CTAGCACCGCTTAAACGCACGTACGGATTCAGATCTGCAGAAGCTT
